>Addgene plasmid #39048 | SEPX1 | depositor partial sequence | sequence record 49106 | SEPX1 sequence 406 bps
ATGCACCATCATCATCATCATTCTTCTGGTGTAGATCTGGGTACCGAGAACCTGTACTTCCAATCCATGA
AGGTTTTCCAGAATCACTTTGAACCTGGCGTTTACGTGTGTGCCAAGTGTGGCTATGAGCTGTTCTCCAG
CCGCTCGAAGTATGCACACTCGTCTCCATGGCCGGCGTTCACCGAGACCATTCACGCCGACAGCGTGGCC
AAGCGTCCGGAGCACAATAGATCTGAAGCCTTGAAGGTGTCCTGTGGCAAGTGTGGCAATGGGTTGGGCC
ACGAGTTCCTGAACGACGGCCCCAAGCCGGGGCAGTCCCGATTCTCAATATTCAGCAGCTCGCTGAAGTT
TGTCCCTAAAGGCAAAGACACTTCTGCCTGACAGTAAAGGTGGATACGGATCCGAA
