>Addgene plasmid #39048 | SEPX1 | addgene partial sequence | sequence record 53232 | T7 5'-TAATACGACTCACTATAGGG-3'
AATAATTTTGTTTACTTTAAGAAGGAGATATACATATGCACCATCATCATCATCATTCTTCTGGTGTAGA
TCTGGGTACCGAGAACCTGTACTTCCAATCCATGAAGGTTTTCCAGAATCACTTTGAACCTGGCGTTTAC
GTGTGTGCCAAGTGTGGCTATGAGCTGTTCTCCAGCCGCTCGAAGTATGCACACTCGTCTCCATGGCCGG
CGTTCACCGAGACCATTCACGCCGACAGCGTGGCCAAGCGTCCGGAGCACAATAGATCTGAAGCCTTGAA
GGTGTCCTGTGGCAAGTGTGGCAATGGGTTGGGCCACGAGTTCCTGAACGACGGCCCCAAGCCGGGGCAG
TCCCGATTCTCAATATTCAGCAGCTCGCTGAAGTTTGTCCCTAAAGGCAAAGACACTTCTGCCTGACAGT
AAAGGTGGATACGGATCCGAATTCGAGCTCCGTCGACAAGCTTGCGGCCGCACTCGAGCACCACCACCAC
CACCACTGAGATCCGGCTGCTAACAAAGCCCGAAAGGAAGCTGAGTTGGCTGCTGCCACCGCTGAGCAAT
AACTAGCATAACCCCTTGGGGCCTCTAAACGGGTCTTGAGGGGTTTTTTGCTGAAAGGAGGAACTATATC
CGGATTGGCGAATGGG
[124 nt withheld, positions 647-770]
C
[91 nt withheld, positions 772-862]
AGGGTGATGGTTCACGTTAGTGGGCCATCGCCCTGATA
