>Addgene plasmid #39048 | SEPX1 | addgene partial sequence | sequence record 53348 | T7_term
GCGGCGTCTATAAGTGGTCGAACGGAGCTCGAATTCGGATCCGTATCCACCTTTACTGTCAGGCAGAAGT
GTCTTTGCCTTTAGGGACAAACTTCAGCGAGCTGCTGAATATTGAGAATCGGGACTGCCCCGGCTTGGGG
CCGTCGTTCAGGAACTCGTGGCCCAACCCATTGCCACACTTGCCACAGGACACCTTCAAGGCTTCAGATC
TATTGTGCTCCGGACGCTTGGCCACGCTGTCGGCGTGAATGGTCTCGGTGAACGCCGGCCATGGAGACGA
GTGTGCATACTTCGAGCGGCTGGAGAACAGCTCATAGCCACACTTGGCACACACGTAAACGCCAGGTTCA
AAGTGATTCTGGAAAACCTTCATGGATTGGAAGTACAGGTTCTCGGTACCCAGATCTACACCAGAAGAAT
GATGATGATGATGGTGCATATGTATATCTCCTTCTTAAAGTTAAACAAAATTATTTCTAGAGGGGAATTG
TTATCCGCTCACAATTCCCCTATAGTGAGTCGTATTAATTTCGCGGGGATCGAGATCTCGATCCTCTACG
CCGGACGCATCGTGGCCGGCATCACCGG
