[The description below was written by a language model from this plasmid's Addgene catalogue record.]
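Description:
SEPX1 is a bacterial expression plasmid built on the pNIC28-Bsa4 backbone from the SGC, made to produce a human protein in E. coli for structure determination. It is maintained under kanamycin selection and is recorded as low copy. The record does not state the origin of replication or list the promoter explicitly. However, the sequencing primers given are T7 forward and T7 terminator, which indicates that the insert sits within a T7-type expression cassette of the kind driven by T7 RNA polymerase in suitable expression hosts.

The insert is a 406 bp fragment of human SEPX1, also known as selenoprotein X 1 and now designated MSRB1 (aliases include SELR and SELX), which encodes a methionine sulfoxide reductase B family enzyme. It was introduced by ligation-independent cloning. The native protein contains a selenocysteine, which is encoded by a UGA codon that E. coli would normally read as a stop. In this construct the selenocysteine at position 95 is replaced by serine (SeCys95-S), allowing straightforward translation of the protein in bacteria, though changing this residue would be expected to alter catalytic activity.

The protein carries an N-terminal His tag followed by a TEV protease site. This permits purification by immobilised metal affinity chromatography and subsequent removal of the tag. The record cautions that the insert may not be the full open reading frame, as is common for constructs trimmed for crystallisation, and it links the construct to a deposited PDB structure (3MAO).
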