Addgene plasmid #39048: SEPX1
Purpose: Bacterial expression for structure determination; may not be full ORF
Depositing lab: Nicola Burgess-Brown. Depositing organization: University of Oxford.
Backbone
  Vector backbone: pNIC28-Bsa4
  Backbone manufacturer: SGC
  Vector type: Bacterial Expression
Growth in bacteria
  Bacterial resistance: Kanamycin, 50 μg/mL
  Growth temperature: 37°C
  Growth strain: Mach1
  Copy number: Low Copy
Gene/Insert
  Gene/Insert name: SEPX1 (alt names: selenoprotein X, 1; PDB:3MAO)
  Species: H. sapiens (human)
  Insert size (bp): 406
  Mutation: SeCys95-S
  Entrez Gene: MSRB1 (a.k.a. HSPC270, SELR, SELX, SEPX1, SepR)
  Tag / fusion protein: His Tev (N terminal on insert)
  Cloning method: Ligation Independent Cloning
  Sequencing primers: 5′ T7; 3′ T7-term
Terms and licenses: Academic/Nonprofit Terms; Industry Terms: Not Available to Industry
How to cite: SEPX1 was a gift from Nicola Burgess-Brown (Addgene plasmid # 39048 ; http://n2t.net/addgene:39048 ; RRID:Addgene_39048)
